>Addgene plasmid #96937 | pMSCVpuro-LssmOrange | addgene full sequence | sequence record 208611 | Addgene NGS Result
TGAAAGACCCCACCTGTAGGTTTGGCAAGCTAGCTTAAGTAACGCCATTTTGCAAGGCATGGAAAATACA
TAACTGAGAATAGAGAAGTTCAGATCAAGGTTAGGAACAGAGAGACAGCAGAATATGGGCCAAACAGGAT
ATCTGTGGTAAGCAGTTCCTGCCCCGGCTCAGGGCCAAGAACAGATGGTCCCCAGATGCGGTCCCGCCCT
CAGCAGTTTCTAGAGAACCATCAGATGTTTCCAGGGTGCCCCAAGGACCTGAAATGACCCTGTGCCTTAT
TTGAACTAACCAATCAGTTCGCTTCTCGCTTCTGTTCGCGCGCTTCTGCTCCCCGAGCTCAATAAAAGAG
CCCACAACCCCTCACTCGGCGCGCCAGTCCTCCGATAGACTGCGTCGCCCGGGTACCCGTATTCCCAATA
AAGCCTCTTGCTGTTTGCATCCGAATCGTGGACTCGCTGATCCTTGGGAGGGTCTCCTCAGATTGATTGA
CTGCCCACCTCGGGGGTCTTTCATTTGGAGGTTCCACCGAGATTTGGAGACCCCTGCCCAGGGACCACCG
ACCCCCCCGCCGGGAGGTAAGCTGGCCAGCGGTCGTTTCGTGTCTGTCTCTGTCTTTGTGCGTGTTTGTG
CCGGCATCTAATGTTTGCGCCTGCGTCTGTACTAGTTAGCTAACTAGCTCTGTATCTGGCGGACCCGTGG
TGGAACTGACGAGTTCTGAACACCCGGCCGCAACCCTGGGAGACGTCCCAGGGACTTTGGGGGCCGTTTT
TGTGGCCCGACCTGAGGAAGGGAGTCGATGTGGAATCCGACCCCGTCAGGATATGTGGTTCTGGTAGGAG
ACGAGAACCTAAAACAGTTCCCGCCTCCGTCTGAATTTTTGCTTTCGGTTTGGAACCGAAGCCGCGCGTC
TTGTCTGCTGCAGCGCTGCAGCATCGTTCTGTGTTGTCTCTGTCTGACTGTGTTTCTGTATTTGTCTGAA
AATTAGGGCCAGACTGTTACCACTCCCTTAAGTTTGACCTTAGGTCACTGGAAAGATGTCGAGCGGATCG
CTCACAACCAGTCGGTAGATGTCAAGAAGAGACGTTGGGTTACCTTCTGCTCTGCAGAATGGCCAACCTT
TAACGTCGGATGGCCGCGAGACGGCACCTTTAACCGAGACCTCATCACCCAGGTTAAGATCAAGGTCTTT
TCACCTGGCCCGCATGGACACCCAGACCAGGTCCCCTACATCGTGACCTGGGAAGCCTTGGCTTTTGACC
CCCCTCCCTGGGTCAAGCCCTTTGTACACCCTAAGCCTCCGCCTCCTCTTCCTCCATCCGCCCCGTCTCT
CCCCCTTGAACCTCCTCGTTCGACCCCGCCTCGATCCTCCCTTTATCCAGCCCTCACTCCTTCTCTAGGC
GCCGGAATTAGATCTCTCGAGGTTGCCACCATGGTGTCAAAGGGTGAGGAAAACAACATGGCCATTATTA
AGGAGTTCATGAGATTTAAGGTCCGAATGGAGGGATCAGTCAATGGTCATGAGTTCGAAATCGAAGGGGA
AGGAGAAGGAAGACCTTACGAAGGCTTTCAAACAGTGAAACTCAAAGTGACAAAAGGCGGCCCACTGCCC
TTCGCTTGGGACATCCTTTCTCCGCAATTCACCTACGGGAGTAAGGCTTATGTGAAACACCCTGCCGACA
TTCCAGATTATCTGAAACTGTCTTTTCCAGAGGGATTCAAGTGGGAAAGGGTGATGAATTTTGAGGACGG
GGGCGTCGTGACTGTAACTCAGGACTCTTCTCTCCAGGATGGGGAGTTCATTTATAAGGTGAAACTGAGG
GGAACTAATTTCCCTAGCGACGGTCCTGTGATGCAGAAAAAAACCATGGGCATGGAGGCCTCTTCTGAGC
GGATGTATCCTGAAGATGGCGCACTGAAGGGAGAGGACAAGTTGAGACTGAAGCTGAAGGACGGCGGACA
TTATACAAGCGAAGTGAAGACAACTTACAAAGCCAAGAAGCCGGTGCAACTGCCCGGAGCATACATTGTG
GACATAAAGCTCGACATCACATCTCACAACGAAGATTATACCATCGTGGAGCAGTACGAAAGGGCTGAAG
GGAGGCATTCTACAGGTGGAATGGACGAACTGTACAAGTAGAACGAATTCTACCGGGTAGGGGAGGCGCT
TTTCCCAAGGCAGTCTGGAGCATGCGCTTTAGCAGCCCCGCTGGGCACTTGGCGCTACACAAGTGGCCTC
TGGCCTCGCACACATTCCACATCCACCGGTAGGCGCCAACCGGCTCCGTTCTTTGGTGGCCCCTTCGCGC
CACCTTCTACTCCTCCCCTAGTCAGGAAGTTCCCCCCCGCCCCGCAGCTCGCGTCGTGCAGGACGTGACA
AATGGAAGTAGCACGTCTCACTAGTCTCGTGCAGATGGACAGCACCGCTGAGCAATGGAAGCGGGTAGGC
CTTTGGGGCAGCGGCCAATAGCAGCTTTGCTCCTTCGCTTTCTGGGCTCAGAGGCTGGGAAGGGGTGGGT
CCGGGGGCGGGCTCAGGGGCGGGCTCAGGGGCGGGGCGGGCGCCCGAAGGTCCTCCGGAGGCCCGGCATT
CTGCACGCTTCAAAAGCGCACGTCTGCCGCGCTGTTCTCCTCTTCCTCATCTCCGGGCCTTTCGACCTGC
AGCCCAAGCTTACCATGACCGAGTACAAGCCCACGGTGCGCCTCGCCACCCGCGACGACGTCCCCAGGGC
CGTACGCACCCTCGCCGCCGCGTTCGCCGACTACCCCGCCACGCGCCACACCGTCGATCCGGACCGCCAC
ATCGAGCGGGTCACCGAGCTGCAAGAACTCTTCCTCACGCGCGTCGGGCTCGACATCGGCAAGGTGTGGG
TCGCGGACGACGGCGCCGCGGTGGCGGTCTGGACCACGCCGGAGAGCGTCGAAGCGGGGGCGGTGTTCGC
CGAGATCGGCCCGCGCATGGCCGAGTTGAGCGGTTCCCGGCTGGCCGCGCAGCAACAGATGGAAGGCCTC
CTGGCGCCGCACCGGCCCAAGGAGCCCGCGTGGTTCCTGGCCACCGTCGGCGTCTCGCCCGACCACCAGG
GCAAGGGTCTGGGCAGCGCCGTCGTGCTCCCCGGAGTGGAGGCGGCCGAGCGCGCCGGGGTGCCCGCCTT
CCTGGAGACCTCCGCGCCCCGCAACCTCCCCTTCTACGAGCGGCTCGGCTTCACCGTCACCGCCGACGTC
GAGGTGCCCGAAGGACCGCGCACCTGGTGCATGACCCGCAAGCCCGGTGCCTGACGCCCGCCCCACGACC
CGCAGCGCCCGACCGAAAGGAGCGCACGACCCCATGCATCGATAAAATAAAAGATTTTATTTAGTCTCCA
GAAAAAGGGGGGAATGAAAGACCCCACCTGTAGGTTTGGCAAGCTAGCTTAAGTAACGCCATTTTGCAAG
GCATGGAAAATACATAACTGAGAATAGAGAAGTTCAGATCAAGGTTAGGAACAGAGAGACAGCAGAATAT
GGGCCAAACAGGATATCTGTGGTAAGCAGTTCCTGCCCCGGCTCAGGGCCAAGAACAGATGGTCCCCAGA
TGCGGTCCCGCCCTCAGCAGTTTCTAGAGAACCATCAGATGTTTCCAGGGTGCCCCAAGGACCTGAAATG
ACCCTGTGCCTTATTTGAACTAACCAATCAGTTCGCTTCTCGCTTCTGTTCGCGCGCTTCTGCTCCCCGA
GCTCAATAAAAGAGCCCACAACCCCTCACTCGGCGCGCCAGTCCTCCGATAGACTGCGTCGCCCGGGTAC
CCGTGTATCCAATAAACCCTCTTGCAGTTGCATCCGACTTGTGGTCTCGCTGTTCCTTGGGAGGGTCTCC
TCTGAGTGATTGACTACCCGTCAGCGGGGGTCTTTCATGGGTAACAGTTTCTTGAAGTTGGAGAACAACA
TTCTGAGGGTAGGAGTCGAATATTAAGTAATCCTGACTCAATTAGCCACTGTTTTGAATCCACATACTCC
AATACTCCTGAAATAGTTCATTATGGACAGCGCAGAAAGAGCTGGGGAGAATTGTGAAATTGTTATCCGC
TCACAATTCCACACAACATACGAGCCGGAAGCATAAAGTGTAAAGCCTGGGGTGCCTAATGAGTGAGCTA
ACTCACATTAATTGCGTTGCGCTCACTGCCCGCTTTCCAGTCGGGAAACCTGTCGTGCCAGCTGCATTAA
TGAATCGGCCAACGCGCGGGGAGAGGCGGTTTGCGTATTGGGCGCTCTTCCGCTTCCTCGCTCACTGACT
CGCTGCGCTCGGTCGTTCGGCTGCGGCGAGCGGTATCAGCTCACTCAAAGGCGGTAATACGGTTATCCAC
AGAATCAGGGGATAACGCAGGAAAGAACATGTGAGCAAAAGGCCAGCAAAAGGCCAGGAACCGTAAAAAG
GCCGCGTTGCTGGCGTTTTTCCATAGGCTCCGCCCCCCTGACGAGCATCACAAAAATCGACGCTCAAGTC
AGAGGTGGCGAAACCCGACAGGACTATAAAGATACCAGGCGTTTCCCCCTGGAAGCTCCCTCGTGCGCTC
TCCTGTTCCGACCCTGCCGCTTACCGGATACCTGTCCGCCTTTCTCCCTTCGGGAAGCGTGGCGCTTTCT
CATAGCTCACGCTGTAGGTATCTCAGTTCGGTGTAGGTCGTTCGCTCCAAGCTGGGCTGTGTGCACGAAC
CCCCCGTTCAGCCCGACCGCTGCGCCTTATCCGGTAACTATCGTCTTGAGTCCAACCCGGTAAGACACGA
CTTATCGCCACTGGCAGCAGCCACTGGTAACAGGATTAGCAGAGCGAGGTATGTAGGCGGTGCTACAGAG
TTCTTGAAGTGGTGGCCTAACTACGGCTACACTAGAAGAACAGTATTTGGTATCTGCGCTCTGCTGAAGC
CAGTTACCTTCGGAAAAAGAGTTGGTAGCTCTTGATCCGGCAAACAAACCACCGCTGGTAGCGGTGGTTT
TTTTGTTTGCAAGCAGCAGATTACGCGCAGAAAAAAAGGATCTCAAGAAGATCCTTTGATCTTTTCTACG
GGGTCTGACGCTCAGTGGAACGAAAACTCACGTTAAGGGATTTTGGTCATGAGATTATCAAAAAGGATCT
TCACCTAGATCCTTTTAAATTAAAAATGAAGTTTTAAATCAATCTAAAGTATATATGAGTAAACTTGGTC
TGACAGTTACCAATGCTTAATCAGTGAGGCACCTATCTCAGCGATCTGTCTATTTCGTTCATCCATAGTT
GCCTGACTCCCCGTCGTGTAGATAACTACGATACGGGAGGGCTTACCATCTGGCCCCAGTGCTGCAATGA
TACCGCGAGACCCACGCTCACCGGCTCCAGATTTATCAGCAATAAACCAGCCAGCCGGAAGGGCCGAGCG
CAGAAGTGGTCCTGCAACTTTATCCGCCTCCATCCAGTCTATTAATTGTTGCCGGGAAGCTAGAGTAAGT
AGTTCGCCAGTTAATAGTTTGCGCAACGTTGTTGCCATTGCTACAGGCATCGTGGTGTCACGCTCGTCGT
TTGGTATGGCTTCATTCAGCTCCGGTTCCCAACGATCAAGGCGAGTTACATGATCCCCCATGTTGTGCAA
AAAAGCGGTTAGCTCCTTCGGTCCTCCGATCGTTGTCAGAAGTAAGTTGGCCGCAGTGTTATCACTCATG
GTTATGGCAGCACTGCATAATTCTCTTACTGTCATGCCATCCGTAAGATGCTTTTCTGTGACTGGTGAGT
ACTCAACCAAGTCATTCTGAGAATAGTGTATGCGGCGACCGAGTTGCTCTTGCCCGGCGTCAATACGGGA
TAATACCGCGCCACATAGCAGAACTTTAAAAGTGCTCATCATTGGAAAACGTTCTTCGGGGCGAAAACTC
TCAAGGATCTTACCGCTGTTGAGATCCAGTTCGATGTAACCCACTCGTGCACCCAACTGATCTTCAGCAT
CTTTTACTTTCACCAGCGTTTCTGGGTGAGCAAAAACAGGAAGGCAAAATGCCGCAAAAAAGGGAATAAG
GGCGACACGGAAATGTTGAATACTCATACTCTTCCTTTTTCAATATTATTGAAGCATTTATCAGGGTTAT
TGTCTCATGAGCGGATACATATTTGAATGTATTTAGAAAAATAAACAAATAGGGGTTCCGCGCACATTTC
CCCGAAAAGTGCCACCTGACGTCTAAGAAACCATTATTATCATGACATTAACCTATAAAAATAGGCGTAT
CACGAGGCCCTTTCGTCTCGCGCGTTTCGGTGATGACGGTGAAAACCTCTGACACATGCAGCTCCCGGAG
ACGGTCACAGCTTGTCTGTAAGCGGATGCCGGGAGCAGACAAGCCCGTCAGGGCGCGTCAGCGGGTGTTG
GCGGGTGTCGGGGCTGGCTTAACTATGCGGCATCAGAGCAGATTGTACTGAGAGTGCACCATATGCGGTG
TGAAATACCGCACAGATGCGTAAGGAGAAAATACCGCATCAGGCGCCATTCGCCATTCAGGCTGCGCAAC
TGTTGGGAAGGGCGATCGGTGCGGGCCTCTTCGCTATTACGCCAGCTGGCGAAAGGGGGATGTGCTGCAA
GGCGATTAAGTTGGGTAACGCCAGGGTTTTCCCAGTCACGACGTTGTAAAACGACGGCGCAAGGAATGGT
GCATGCAAGGAGATGGCGCCCAACAGTCCCCCGGCCACGGGGCCTGCCACCATACCCACGCCGAAACAAG
CGCTCATGAGCCCGAAGTGGCGAGCCCGATCTTCCCCATCGGTGATGTCGGCGATATAGGCGCCAGCAAC
CGCACCTGTGGCGCCGGTGATGCCGGCCACGATGCGTCCGGCGTAGAGGCGATTAGTCCAATTTGTTAAA
GACAGGATATCAGTGGTCCAGGCTCTAGTTTTGACTCAACAATATCACCAGCTGAAGCCTATAGAGTACG
AGCCATAGATAAAATAAAAGATTTTATTTAGTCTCCAGAAAAAGGGGGGAA
Features (pLannotate 1.2.2; 19 found; start..end, strand, type, name):
    579..920     +  misc_feature   MESV Ψ: packaging signal of murine embryonic stem cell virus
    987..1403    +  CDS            gag (truncated): truncated Moloney murine leukemia virus (MMLV) gag gene lacking the start codon
   1431..2138    +  CDS            LSSmOrange: LSSmOrange is a basic (constitutively fluorescent) long stokes shift fluorescent protein published in 2012, derived from Discosoma sp.. It has moderate acid sensitivity.
   2155..2654    +  promoter       PGK promoter: mouse phosphoglycerate kinase 1 promoter
   2675..3274    +  CDS            PuroR: puromycin N-acetyltransferase; pac from Streptomyces alboniger; confers resistance to puromycin
   3374..3888    +  LTR            3' LTR: 3' long terminal repeat from murine embryonic stem cell virus
   4050..4066    -  protein_bind   lac operator: The lac repressor binds to the lac operator to inhibit transcription in E. coli. This inhibition can be relieved by adding lactose or isopropyl-β-D-thiogalactopyranoside (IPTG). lac repressor encoded by lacI
   4074..4104    -  promoter       lac promoter: promoter for the E. coli lac operon
   4119..4140    -  protein_bind   CAP binding site: CAP binding activates transcription in the presence of cAMP. E. coli catabolite activator protein
   4153..4245    -  CDS            lacI (fragment): lac repressor; lacI; The lac repressor binds to the lac operator to inhibit transcription in E. coli. This inhibition can be relieved by adding lactose or isopropyl-β-D-thiogalactopyranoside (IPTG).
   4428..5016    -  rep_origin     ori: high-copy-number ColE1/pMB1/pBR322/pUC origin of replication
   5187..6047    -  CDS            AmpR: β-lactamase; bla; confers resistance to ampicillin, carbenicillin, and related antibiotics
   6048..6152    -  promoter       AmpR promoter: bla
   6247..6282    +  CDS            rop (fragment): Rop protein, which maintains plasmids at low copy number; rop
   6384..6483    +  misc_feature   bom (fragment): basis of mobility region from pBR322
   6489..6638    -  CDS            lacZα (fragment): LacZα fragment of β-galactosidase; lacZ fragment
   6638..6839    -  CDS            TcR (fragment): tetracycline efflux protein; tet; confers resistance to tetracycline
   6840..6938    +  CDS            env (fragment): murine leukemia virus gPr80 envelope polyprotein precursor; env; proteolytically cleaved into gp70SU and p15TM subunits
   6980..515     +  LTR            5' LTR (across the origin): 5' long terminal repeat from murine embryonic stem cell virus
