[The description below was written by a language model from this plasmid's Addgene catalogue record and pLannotate feature annotations shown in this document.]
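Description:
pMSCVpuro-LssmOrange is a gammaretroviral transfer plasmid built on the MSCVpuro (murine stem cell virus) backbone, designed to deliver a fluorescent protein into mammalian cells for stable labeling. In bacteria it is maintained through a high-copy ColE1/pUC-type origin and selected with ampicillin via the β-lactamase gene and its native promoter. The backbone also carries several short, non-functional remnants of earlier cloning vectors (fragments of lacI, lacZα, rop, bom, the tetracycline resistance gene and a piece of MLV env), along with a lac promoter/operator region. The catalogue lists a total size of 7,012 bp, whereas the sequenced record underlying the feature table is 6,981 nt, a small discrepancy the record does not explain.

The proviral region is flanked by 5′ and 3′ long terminal repeats from murine embryonic stem cell virus. Downstream of the 5′ LTR lie the MESV Ψ packaging signal and a truncated MMLV gag segment lacking its start codon, which together promote encapsidation of the genomic RNA when the plasmid is introduced into a packaging cell line supplying gag, pol and env in trans. No separate promoter is annotated upstream of the insert, so the LSSmOrange coding sequence, a synthetic, monomeric, Discosoma-derived orange protein with a long Stokes shift, inserted by Gibson assembly, is presumably transcribed from the 5′ LTR. Immediately after it, a mouse PGK promoter drives puromycin N-acetyltransferase, allowing drug selection of transduced cells independently of fluorescence. The construct is intended for labeling cells with LSSmOrange, and was deposited in connection with work on choosing fluorescent protein combinations for flow cytometry on the basis of spectral overlap.
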