Addgene plasmid #96937: pMSCVpuro-LssmOrange
Purpose: Retroviral plasmid containing LssmOrange for labeling of cells
Depositing lab: Lee Grimes. Depositing organization: Cincinnati Children's Hospital Medical Center. Publication: A guide to choosing fluorescent protein combinations for flow cytometric analysis based on spectral overlap. Kleeman B, Olsson A, Newkold T, Kofron M, DeLay M, Hildeman D, Grimes HL. Cytometry A. 2018 Mar 13. doi: 10.1002/cyto.a.23360. PubMed 29533508.
Backbone
  Vector backbone: MSCVpuro
  Backbone size w/o insert (bp): 6295
  Total vector size (bp): 7012
  Vector type: Mammalian Expression
  Selectable markers: Puromycin
Growth in bacteria
  Bacterial resistance: Ampicillin, 100 μg/mL
  Growth temperature: 37°C
  Growth strain: NEB Stable
  Copy number: High Copy
Gene/Insert
  Gene/Insert name: Long Stokes Shift Monomeric Orange (alt name: LssmOrange)
  Species: Synthetic
  Insert size (bp): 723
  Cloning method: Gibson Cloning
  Sequencing primers: 5′ MSCVpuro 5 primer; 3′ MSCVpuro 3 primer
Terms and licenses: Academic/Nonprofit Terms; Industry Terms: Not Available to Industry
Depositor comments: Base vector obtained from Robert Hawley.
How to cite: pMSCVpuro-LssmOrange was a gift from Lee Grimes (Addgene plasmid # 96937 ; http://n2t.net/addgene:96937 ; RRID:Addgene_96937)
