>Addgene plasmid #96937 | pMSCVpuro-LssmOrange | depositor partial sequence | sequence record 214479 | pMSCVpuro-LssmOrange sequence 711 bps
ATGGTGTCAAAGGGTGAGGAAAACAACATGGCCATTATTAAGGAGTTCATGAGATTTAAGGTCCGAATGG
AGGGATCAGTCAATGGTCATGAGTTCGAAATCGAAGGGGAAGGAGAAGGAAGACCTTACGAAGGCTTTCA
AACAGTGAAACTCAAAGTGACAAAAGGCGGCCCACTGCCCTTCGCTTGGGACATCCTTTCTCCGCAATTC
ACCTACGGGAGTAAGGCTTATGTGAAACACCCTGCCGACATTCCAGATTATCTGAAACTGTCTTTTCCAG
AGGGATTCAAGTGGGAAAGGGTGATGAATTTTGAGGACGGGGGCGTCGTGACTGTAACTCAGGACTCTTC
TCTCCAGGATGGGGAGTTCATTTATAAGGTGAAACTGAGGGGAACTAATTTCCCTAGCGACGGTCCTGTG
ATGCAGAAAAAAACCATGGGCATGGAGGCCTCTTCTGAGCGGATGTATCCTGAAGATGGCGCACTGAAGG
GAGAGGACAAGTTGAGACTGAAGCTGAAGGACGGCGGACATTATACAAGCGAAGTGAAGACAACTTACAA
AGCCAAGAAGCCGGTGCAACTGCCCGGAGCATACATTGTGGACATAAAGCTCGACATCACATCTCACAAC
GAAGATTATACCATCGTGGAGCAGTACGAAAGGGCTGAAGGGAGGCATTCTACAGGTGGAATGGACGAAC
TGTACAAGTAG
